>Addgene plasmid #153216 | pAGM65893 | addgene full sequence | sequence record 308790 | Addgene NGS Result
GGGACACGAAGTGATCCGTTTAAACTATCAGTGTTTGACAGGATATATTGGCGGGTAAACCTAAGAGAAA
AGAGCGTTTATTAGAATAATCGGATATTTAAAAGGGCGTGAAAAGGTTTATCCGTTCGTCCATTTGTATG
TGCATGCCAACCACAGGGTTCCCCTCGGGAGTGCCGCAAGGGTGACTTCGCCTATATTGGACGACGGCGC
GCAGAGGGCGACCTCTTTTTGGGTTACGATTGTAGGATTATCACTAAAACAATACATGAACATATTCAAA
TGGCAATCTCTCTAAGGCATTGGAAATAAATACAAATAACAGTTGGGTGGAGTTTTTCGACCTGAGGGCG
TTAACCTTCTGTTAACCTAAAAGCTCTTGCCCAAACAGCAGAATCGGCGCTAATTGCCAGCGGCGGAACT
TTTCCAGTTTCGCGAAAAATATCGCCACTGGCAAGGAATGGGTTTGAGATGGCGAAGTCTGTCCTAAAAG
CAGCGCCTGTAGTTGTAGGGTTGACGGCCTTGATGGAGCGTCATGCCGATGCCCTCTCGAGCCAACTTCA
AGCACATCATCTTAAGGTTTTCCCGCCGCATTCCGAGAAGGGCATTCGAACATTCGGGCCATCGGAGGCG
TCCAAGCTGCTCGGCGTTGGCGAGTCATATTTACGGCAGACCGCGTCTGAGATGCCAGAGTTGAATGTTA
GCATGAGCCCGGGTGGCAGGCGAATGTTCTCAATTGAAGATATCCATGTGATTCGGAAGTATATGGATCA
GGTCGGCCGCGGGAACCGGCGCTACCTGCCACATCGTCGAGGCGGCGAGCAGCTTCAGGTTATCTCTGTG
ATGAATTTCAAAGGTGGGTCGGGTAAGACCACCACCGCCGCGCATCTGGCGCAGTACCTCGCTATGCGCG
GATATCGAGTCTTGGCCATTGATCTCGATCCTCAAGCGAGCCTTTCTGCACTCTTTGGGAGCCAACCGGA
AACGGACGTTGGCCCGAACGAAACGCTCTACGGCGCTATAAGGTATGATGATGAGCAGGTGGCAATCGAA
CGAGTCGTCCGAGGGACTTACATTCCCGACCTCCACCTGATTCCTGGTAACCTTGAGCTGATGGAGTTTG
AACACGATACGCCACGCGCGCTGATGAACCGCAAAGAGGGCGACACGCTCTTTTATGGTCGCATCAGCCA
AGTAATTGAAGATATCGCGGATAACTATGACGTCGTGGTCATCGACTGCCCTCCCCAGCTTGGGTATCTC
ACGCTATCCGCATTGACTGCGGCGACGTCCATTCTTGTCACGGTCCATCCGCAGATGCTGGATGTGATGT
CGATGAACCAGTTTCTGGCAATGACATCGAACCTTTTGCGTGAAATCGAGAATGCTGGCGCCAAGTTCAA
GTTTAATTGGATGCGCTATCTGATAACCCGTTTCGAACCGAGCGACGGACCACAGAACCAAATGGTAGGT
TATCTGCGGTCGATTTTTGGCGAAAATGTCCTCAATTTTCCGATGCTTAAAACCACCGCGGTTTCGGACG
CTGGCCTGACAAACCAGACTCTATTCGAAGTGGAGCGTGGCCTGTTCACGCGCTCGACCTATGATCGAGC
CTTGGAGGCGATGAACGCCGTCAACGACGAGATCGAAACACTGATCAAAAAAGCATGGGGTAGGCCCACA
TGAGCCGGAAGCACATCCTTGGCGTGTCAACTGACGCCCCTGAAACGTCGCCCGCCGACAATAGGACGGC
AAAGAACCGCTCCATGCCGCTCCTCGGCGTAACAAGGAAGGAGCGCGATCCGGCAACGAAGCTCACAGCG
AACATTGGTAACGCACTGCGAGAGCAAAACGATCGTCTTAGCCGTGCCGAAGAGATCGAGCGGCGACTCG
CTGAAGGTCAGGCAGTGATAGAGTTGGATGCCTCGTCAATAGAACCGTCTTTCGTGCAGGATCGTATGCG
AGGGGACATTGACGGGCTCCTTACTTCGATCCGGGAACAAGGACAGCAAGTCCCAATCCTTGTGCGACCG
CATCCGAGCCAGCCGGGCCGATATCAGGTTGCCTTCGGCCACCGCCGGCTACGCGCCGTTTCAGAACTCG
GACTTCCGGTCAGAGCGGTCGTTCGCGAACTGACGGACGAGCAAGTGGTCGTAGCACAGGGTCAGGAAAA
CAATGAGCGCGAAGATCTTACCTTCATCGAAAAGGCGCGCTTCGCACATCGCCTGAACAGGCAGTTTTCT
CGAGAGATTGTCATCGCCGCGATGTCGATCGACAAGAGCAATTTGTCCAAGATGCTTCTGCTCGTCGACG
CCCTCCCCTCTGAACTGACCGATGCTATTGGTGCCGCTCCTGGTGTTGGACGGCCGAGTTGGCAACAACT
TGCCGAGCTGATTGAGAAAGTTTCTTCACCGGCCGACGTGGCTAAATATGCTATGTCGGAGGAAGTTCAA
GCGCTGCCATCGGCAGAACGATTCAAGGCGGTGATCGCTAGTCTGAAGCCCAGTCGGGTTGCGCGTGGAC
TTCCCGAGGTCATGGCCACCCCAGACGGCACCAGAATTGCACAGGTGACGCAGAGCAAGGCCAAACTGGA
AATCACGATTGACAGGAAGGCGACGCCCGATTTTGCGACCTTCGTGCTCGATCATGTGCCAGCGCTGTAT
CAAGCGTACCACGCTGAGAACCAACGGAAACGGGGAGAGTAAACCGCAAAAGAAAAGAGCCCCCTCAACG
TCGCCGTCGCGGAAGCCCTTCTGTCTCTCTAGCGCGAACAGAATCGCATTTCCTCGAATCCTCGTCAAGA
GTTTTTAGCGCCGTTTTGGTGAGCTGATTTCCTTTGCCTGCTGAAAGGTGAAAGATGATGCAGACAGGAA
GTGTAACGACGCCATTCGGGCGGCGGCCAATGACGCTTGCGCTTGTGCGGCGCCAGACGGCGCTGGCCGA
TATCAAACAAGGCAAGACAGCGGACAAGTGGAAGGTCTTTAGAGATGCGTCCGCGGCCATGGAACTACTT
GGAATCCAGTCCAACAGTCTTGCCGTCCTTGATGCGCTATTGAGCTTTCACCCGGAAACGGAGTTGCGTC
AGGAGGCACAGCTGATCGTGTTCCCGTCGAATGCTCAGCTTGCCCTTCGGGCGCATGGGATGGCTGGCGC
GACTTTGCGTAGGCACATCGCCATGCTCGTGGAGTCAGGCTTGATCGTCCGGAAGGATAGCGCCAACGGA
AAGCGTTACGCTCGTAAGGATGGCGCTGGTCAGATCGAGCGCGCGTTTGGCTTCGATTTGTCTCCGCTTC
TCGCGCGGTCCGAGGAGCTAGCGATGATGGCACAGCAGGTGATGGCCGATCGAGCAGCATTCAGGATGGC
CAAAGAAAGTCTGACGATTTGCCGACGGGACGTTCGGAAGCTAATTACGGCAGCTATGGAAGAGGGAGCG
GAGGGCGACTGGCAAGCTGTCGAGGAAGTCTATGTGGAACTTGTGGGTAGAATTCCACGCGCCCCGACGC
TTGCTGATGTAGAGTCAATTCTCGAAGAGATGTGGATGCTCCAGGAAGAGATAATCAACCGGTTGGAAAT
TAGAGACAATTCAGAAAATAATAGCACCAATGCTGCCCAGAGCGAGCAGCACATACAGAATTCAAAACCC
GAATCCGTTAATGAACTTGAACCTCGCTCTGAAAAGGAGCAGGGCGCTAAGCCGAGTGAAATAGACCGGG
CAAGGAGCGAGCCGATAAAAGCGTTCCCCCTCGGGATGATCCTGAAAGCATGCCCGACCATTGGCAATTA
TGGGCCGAGCGGTGCGGTTGCTAGCTGGCGTGACCTCATGTCGGCTGCGGTGGTGGTTCGGTCTATGCTG
GGGGTCAGCCCGTCGGCTTACCAAGACGCGTGTGAGGCAATGGGACCGGAGAATGCGGCAGCAGCGATGG
CGTGCATTTTGGAGCGAGCGAACTTCATCAATTCGCCCGGGGGCTATCTCCGAGATCTGACACGGCGGAG
CGAGCTCGGGAAGTTTTCACTTGGCCCGATGATAATGGCGCTCTTGAAGGCTAGCGGGCAGGGGACGTTG
CGGTTTGGCTAGAATTAGCGAGTATGGAGCAGGATGGTCTGTGGTCAGCTGACCACAGACCTAATAGGTT
GAAAACATGAGCGTTTTTTGGATGATCGACAGACCATCCGATTCCCGGAGTACCAAGCGTGCTCTGATGG
GAGCGATAACATTACTCAACAAGCACGAAGGCCCCATGCCGATCGTTGATCGTGAAGGAGAGCCTGCTCT
ACATGCGGCGGTATTTTGCCGGCCGAGGCATGTAGTCGCGGAGCACTGCCTATTTACTGCCCTAGGCACA
AACGTTGACTCTTGGATCGAGCTGGCAGACAAAGCAATAACCCACACAGAGGACGATTAATGGCTGACGA
AGAGATCCAGAATCCGCCGGACGGTACTGCTGCTGCCGAAGTTGAGCCGGCTGCTCCTAGAGGTAGAAGA
GAAAAGAAAGCACCAGCCGAAACAGCCCGCACGGGATCGTTCAAATCCGTGAAGCCGAAAACCCGCGGCC
TCAGCAACCGAGAAAAACTGGAGAAGATCGGTCAAATCGAAGCTCAGGTCGCTGGCGGCGCAACCTTGAA
GGACGCCGTTAAGATCGTGGGTATTTCCGTTCAGACCTATTATCAATGGAAGAGAGCTGCGGTTCAACCT
GTCTCACAGAATCCGGCCGTGTCTGTTTCAGTTGACGATGAACTCGGCGAGTTCATCCAACTCGAGGAGG
AAAATCGGCGGCTCAGAAAGCCGAGTGCGCGGAACCCCTATTTGTTTATTTTTCTAAATACATTCAAATA
TGTATCCGCTCATGAGACAATAACCCTGATAAATGCTTCAATAATATTGAAAAAGGAAGAGTATGGCTAA
AATGAGAATATCACCGGAATTGAAAAAACTGATCGAAAAATACCGCTGCGTAAAAGATACGGAAGGAATG
TCTCCTGCTAAGGTATATAAGCTGGTGGGAGAAAATGAAAACCTATATTTAAAAATGACGGACAGCCGGT
ATAAAGGGACCACCTATGATGTGGAACGGGAAAAGGACATGATGCTATGGCTGGAAGGAAAGCTGCCTGT
TCCAAAGGTCCTGCACTTTGAACGGCATGATGGCTGGAGCAATCTGCTCATGAGTGAGGCCGATGGCGTC
CTTTGCTCGGAAGAGTATGAAGATGAACAAAGCCCTGAAAAGATTATCGAGCTGTATGCGGAGTGCATCA
GGCTCTTTCACTCCATCGACATATCGGATTGTCCCTATACGAATAGCTTAGACAGCCGCTTAGCCGAATT
GGATTACTTACTGAATAACGATCTGGCCGATGTGGATTGCGAAAACTGGGAAGAGGACACTCCATTTAAA
GATCCGCGCGAGCTGTATGATTTTTTAAAGACGGAAAAGCCCGAAGAGGAACTTGTCTTTTCCCACGGCG
ACCTGGGAGACAGCAACATCTTTGTGAAAGATGGCAAAGTAAGTGGCTTTATTGATCTTGGGAGAAGCGG
CAGGGCGGACAAGTGGTATGACATTGCCTTCTGCGTCCGGTCGCTCAGGGAGGATATCGGGGAAGAACAG
TATGTCGAGCTATTTTTTGACTTACTGGGGATCAAGCCTGATTGGGAGAAAATAAAATATTATATTTTAC
TGGATGAATTGTTTTAGCTGTCAGACCAAGTTTACTCATATATACTTTAGATTGATTTAAAACTTCATTT
TTAATTTAAAAGGATCTAGGTGAAGATCCTTTTTGATAATCTCATGACCAAAATCCCTTAACGTGAGTTT
TCGTTCCACTGAGCGTCAGACCCCGTAGAAAAGATCAAAGGATCTTCTTGAGATCCTTTTTTTCTGCGCG
TAATCTGCTGCTTGCAAACAAAAAAACCACCGCTACCAGCGGTGGTTTGTTTGCCGGATCAAGAGCTACC
AACTCTTTTTCCGAAGGTAACTGGCTTCAGCAGAGCGCAGATACCAAATACTGTTCTTCTAGTGTAGCCG
TAGTTAGGCCACCACTTCAAGAACTCTGTAGCACCGCCTACATACCTCGCTCTGCTAATCCTGTTACCAG
TGGCTGCTGCCAGTGGCGATAAGTCGTGTCTTACCGGGTTGGACTCAAGACGATAGTTACCGGATAAGGC
GCAGCGGTCGGGCTGAACGGGGGGTTCGTGCACACAGCCCAGCTTGGAGCGAACGACCTACACCGAACTG
AGATACCTACAGCGTGAGCTATGAGAAAGCGCCACGCTTCCCGAAGGGAGAAAGGCGGACAGGTATCCGG
TAAGCGGCAGGGTCGGAACAGGAGAGCGCACGAGGGAGCTTCCAGGGGGAAACGCCTGGTATCTTTATAG
TCCTGTCGGGTTTCGCCACCTCTGACTTGAGCGTCGATTTTTGTGATGCTCGTCAGGGGGGCGGAGCCTA
TGGAAAAACGCCAGCAACGCGGCCTTTTTACGGTTCCTGCTCGGATCTGTTGGACCGGACAGTAGTCATG
GTTGATGGGCTGCCTGTATCGAGTGGTGATTTTGTGCCGAGCTGCCGGTCGGGGAGCTGTTGGCTGGCTG
GTGGCAGGATATATTGTGGTGTAAACAAATTGACGCTTAGACAACTTAATAACACATTGCGGACGTTTTT
AATGTACTGGGGTTGAACACTCTGTGCCGAATTCGGATCCGGAGAGCGGAGAATTAAGGGAGTCACGTTA
TGACCCCCGCCGATGACGCGGGACAAGCCGTTTTACGTTTGGAACTGACAGAACCGCAACGTTGAAGGAG
CCACTCAGCCGCGGGTTTCTGGAGTTTAATGAGCTAAGCACATACGTCAGAAACCATTATTGCGCGTTCA
AAAGTCGCCTAAGGTCACTATCAGCTAGCAAATATTTCTTGTCAAAAATGCTCCACTGACGTTCCATAAA
TTCCCCTCGGTATCCAATTAGAGTCTCATATTCACTCTCATACTGTATTTTTACAACAATTACCAACAAC
AACAAACAACAAACAACATTACAATTACTATTTACAATTACAATGTCTCCTGAAAGAAGGCCTGCTGATA
TTAGAAGGGCTACTGAGGCTGATATGCCTGCTGTGTGCACTATTGTGAATCATTACATTGAGACTTCTAC
TGTGAATTTCAGGACTGAGCCTCAAGAACCACAAGAGTGGACTGATGATCTTGTGAGGCTTAGAGAGAGG
TATCCTTGGCTTGTTGCTGAAGTGGATGGTGAAGTGGCTGGTATTGCTTATGCTGGTCCTTGGAAGGCTA
GGAATGCTTACGATTGGACTGCTGAGTCTACTGTTTACGTGTCTCCTAGGCATCAAAGAACTGGTCTTGG
ATCTACTCTTTACACTCATCTTTTGAAGTCTTTGGAGGCTCAGGGTTTCAAGTCTGTGGTTGCTGTGATT
GGACTTCCTAATGATCCTTCTGTGAGGATGCATGAGGCTCTTGGTTATGCTCCTAGGGGAATGCTTAGAG
CTGCTGGTTTCAAACATGGAAATTGGCATGATGTGGGATTCTGGCAGCTTGATTTCTCTCTTCCTGTTCC
TCCTAGACCTGTTCTTCCTGTGACTGAGATTTGAGCTTGTCCTGCTTTAATGAGATATGCGAGAAGCCTA
TGATCGCATGATATTTGCTTTCAATTCTGTTGTGCACGTTGTAAAAAACCTGAGCATGTGTAGCTCAGAT
CCTTACCGCCGGTTTCGGTTCATTCTAATGAATATATCACCCGTTACTATCGTATTTTTATGAATAATAT
TCTCCGTTCAATTTACTGATTGTACCCTACTACTTATATGTACAATATTAAAATGAAAACAATATATTGT
GCTGAATAGGTTTATAGCGACATCTATGATAGAGCGCCACAATAACAAACAATTGCGTTTTATTATTACA
AATCCAATTTTAAAAAAAGCGGCAGAACCGGTCAAACCTAAAAGACTGATTACATAAATCTTATTCAAAT
TTCAAAAGTGCCCCAGGGGCTAGTATCTACGACACACCGAGCGGCGAACTAATAACGCTCACTGAAGGGA
ACTCCGGTTCCCCGCCGGCGCGCATGGGTGAGATTCCTTGAAGTTGAGTATTGGCCGTCCGCTCTACCGA
AAGTTACGGGCACCATTCAACCCGGTCCAGCACGGCGGCCGGGTAACCGACTTGCTGCCCCGAGAATTAT
GCAGCATTTTTTTGGTGTATGTGGGCCCCAAATGAAGTGCAGGTCAAACCTTGACAGTGACGACAAATCG
TTGGGCGGGTCCAGGGCGAATTTTGCGACAACATGTCGAGGCTCAGCAGGACCGCTGCAAGAATTCAAGC
TTGGAGCTCAACTTTTGATTCGCTATTTGCAGTGCACCTGTGGCGTTCATCACATCTTTTGTGACACTGT
TTGCACTGGTCATTGCTATTACAAAGGACCTTCCTGATGTTGAAGGAGATCGAAAGTAAGTAACTGCACG
CATAACCATTTTCTTTCCGCTCTTTGGCTCAATCCATTTGACAGTCAAAGACAATGTTTAACCAGCTCCG
TTTGATATATTGTCTTTATGTGTTTGTTCAAGCATGTTTAGTTAATCATGCCTTTGATTGATCTTGAATA
GGTTCCAAATATCAACCCTGGCAACAAAACTTGGAGTGAGAAACATTGCATTCCTCGGTTCTGGACTTCT
GCTAGTAAATTATGTTTCAGCCATATCACTAGCTTTCTACATGCCTCAGGTGAATTCATCTATTTCCGTC
TTAACTATTTCGGTTAATTAAAGCACGAACACCATTACTGCATGTAGAAGCTTGATAAACTATCGCCACC
AATTTATTTTTGTTGCGATATTGTTACTTTCCTCAGTATGCAGCTTTGAAAAGACCAACCCTCTTATCCT
TTAACAATGAACAGGTTTTTAGAGGTAGCTTGATGATTCCTGCACATGTGATCTTGGCTTCAGGCTTAAT
TTTCCAGGTAAAGCATTATGAGATACTCTTATATCTCTTACATACTTTTGAGATAATGCACAAGAACTTC
ATAACTATATGCTTTAGTTTCTGCATTTGACACTGCCAAATTCATTAATCTCTAATATCTTTGTTGTTGA
TCTTTGGTAGACATGGGTACTAGAAAAAGCAAACTACACCAAGGTAAAATACTTTTGTACAAACATAAAC
TCGTTATCACGGAACATCAATGGAGTGTATATCTAACGGAGTGTAGAAACATTTGATTATTGCAGGAAGC
TATCTCAGGATATTATCGGTTTATATGGAATCTCTTCTACGCAGAGTATCTGTTATTCCCCTTCCTCTAG
CTTTCAATTTCATGGTGAGGATATGCAGTTTTCTTTGTATATCATTCTTCTTCTTCTTTGTAGCTTGGAG
TCAAAATCGGTTCCTTCATGTACATACATCAAGGATATGTCCTTCTGAATTTTTATATCTTGCAATAAAA
ATGCTTGTACCAATTGAAACACCAGCTTTTTGAGTTCTATGATCACTGACTTGGTTCTAACCAAAAAAAA
AAAAATGTTTAATTTACATATCTAAAAGTAGGTTTAGGGAAACCTAAACAGTAAAATATTTGTATATTAT
TCGAATTTCACTCATCATAAAAACTTAAATTGCACCATAAAATTTTGTTTTACTATTAATGATGTAATTT
GTGTAACTTAAGATAAAAATAATATTCCGTAAGTTAACCGGCTAAAACCACGTATAAACCAGGGAACCTG
TTAAACCGGTTCTTTACTGGATAAAGAAATGAAAGCCCATGTAGACAGCTCCATTAGAGCCCAAACCCTA
AATTTCTCATCTATATAAAAGGAGTGACATTAGGGTTTTTGTTCGTCCTCTTAAAGCTTCTCGTTTTCTC
TGCCGTCTCTCTCATTCGCGCGACGCAAACGATCTTCAGGTGATCTTCTTTCTCCAAATCCTCTCTCATA
ACTCTGATTTCGTACTTGTGTATTTGAGCTCACGCTCTGTTTCTCTCACCACAGCAATGGCTTCTAGCCC
ACCGAAGAAGAAGCGGAAGGTCAGCTGGAAAATGGACAAGAAGTACAGCATTGGACTTGATATTGGTACG
AACTCAGTTGGGTGGGCCGTTATCACCGATGAATACAAGGTACCTTCGAAGAAATTTAAAGTGCTGGGCA
ACACAGATAGGCACAGCATTAAGAAGAACTTGATCGGAGCTCTGCTCTTTGACTCTGGAGAAACCGCGGA
GGCGACAAGGCTTAAACGTACTGCGAGGAGAAGGTACACTCGCAGGAAGAACAGAATCTGTTATCTCCAA
GAGATCTTTAGCAACGAGATGGCGAAGGTAAGGATTTTTATGATATAGTATGCTTATGTATTTTGTACTG
AAAGCATATCCTGCTTCATTGGGATATTACTGAAAGCATTTAACTACATGTAAACTCACTTGATGATCAA
TAAACTTGATTTTGCAGGTTGACGACTCGTTCTTCCATCGCCTCGAGGAATCCTTCCTGGTAGAGGAAGA
TAAGAAACACGAGCGTCACCCCATCTTTGGGAATATTGTTGACGAAGTAGCCTATCATGAAAAGTATCCG
ACTATATACCACCTTCGCAAGAAGCTGGTGGACTCAACCGATAAGGCAGACCTTCGGCTCATATACCTGG
CTCTCGCGCACATGATAAAGTTTCGTGGCCATTTCTTGATCGAAGGGGACCTCAACCCGGATAACTCCGA
TGTGGATAAACTGTTCATTCAGCTCGTCCAAACCTACAATCAGCTGTTCGAGGAGAACCCCATCAATGCA
TCAGGTAACATTCCTTAGTTACCTTTCTTTTCTTTTTCCATCATAAGTTTATAGATTGTACATGCTTTGA
GATTTTTCTTTGCAAACAATCTCAGGTGTCGACGCCAAGGCAATACTGTCTGCCAGACTTTCGAAGTCCA
GACGGCTTGAGAATCTGATCGCTCAATTGCCAGGCGAGAAGAAGAACGGCTTGTTCGGGAATCTGATTGC
ACTGTCTCTGGGCCTCACCCCTAACTTCAAAAGCAACTTTGACCTCGCCGAGGACGCGAAGCTGCAGCTG
TCAAAGGATACATACGATGATGATCTGGACAATCTGCTCGCCCAAATAGGTGCTCTTGAAATTGGAACTC
TTCTTTTGTTGTCTAAACCTATCAATTTCTTTGCGGAAATTTATTTGAAGCTGTAGAGTTAAAATTGAGT
CTTTTAAACTTTTGTAGGTGATCAGTATGCCGACCTGTTCTTGGCTGCCAAGAATCTGTCAGACGCTATC
TTGCTCAGTGACATTCTGCGGGTCAACACGGAGATAACCAAAGCGCCACTTAGCGCCTCCATGATCAAGA
GGTACGACGAGCATCACCAGGATCTGACCCTTCTGAAGGCTTTGGTTCGCCAGCAACTCCCCGAGAAGTA
CAAGGAGATTTTCTTTGACCAATCGAAGAATGGCTACGCAGGGTACATTGATGGAGGTAAGTTGTTACTT
ATGATTGTTTTCCTCTCTGCTACATGTATTTTGTTGTTCATTTCTGTAAGATATAAGAATTGAGTTTTCC
TCTGATGATATTATTAGGTGCAAGTCAGGAGGAATTCTACAAATTCATCAAGCCTATTCTGGAAAAGATG
GACGGTACAGAGGAGCTGCTCGTTAAATTGAACCGCGAAGATTTGCTTCGGAAGCAGCGTACCTTCGACA
ATGGCAGCATACCGCACCAGATCCACCTCGGTGAGCTGCATGCTATCTTGAGGAGGCAAGAGGACTTCTA
TCCGTTCCTGAAAGACAACAGAGAGAAGATTGAAAAGATCCTCACGTTCCGCATTCCCTACTATGTAGGT
TAGTATCATATGAAGAAATACCTAGTTTCAGTTGATGAATGCTATTTTCTGACCTCAGTTGTTCTCTTTT
GAGAATTATTTCTTTTCTAATTTGCCTGATTTTTCTATTAATTCATTAGGTCCACTCGCACGCGGGAACT
CGCGGTTTGCGTGGATGACACGCAAATCCGAGGAGACTATCACGCCTTGGAACTTCGAAGAGGTCGTGGA
CAAGGGTGCGAGTGCACAGTCCTTCATCGAAAGGATGACCAACTTCGATAAGAATCTCCCAAATGAGAAA
GTCCTGCCCAAGCATAGTCTCCTGTACGAATACTTCACGGTCTACAACGAGCTGACGAAGGTGAAATATG
TGACGGAGGGGATGCGCAAACCGGCCTTCCTGTCAGGTAAATCCTGGTCCACACTTTTACGATAAAAACA
CAAGATTTTAAACTATGAACTGATCAATAATCATTCCTAAAAGACCACACTTTTGTTTTGTTTCTAAAGT
AATTTTTACTGTTATAACAGGTGAGCAGAAGAAGGCCATTGTCGATCTCTTGTTCAAAACCAATCGGAAG
GTCACTGTGAAACAGCTTAAAGAGGACTACTTTAAGAAGATCGAATGCTTTGATTCTGTGGAAATCAGCG
GCGTTGAGGATAGGTTCAATGCCTCTCTTGGCACATACCATGACCTGTTGAAAATCATCAAGGACAAGGA
CTTCCTTGACAACGAGGAGAACGAGGACATCCTCGAGGACATCGTGCTGACTCTCACGCTGTTTGAGGAC
AGAGAAATGATCGAGGAGCGCCTTAAGACTTATGCGCATCTGTTCGATGACAAGGTCATGAAGCAGTTGA
AGAGGAGGAGATATACAGGTAAGAGGTCAAAAGGTTTCCGCAATGATCCCTCTTTTTTTGTTTCTCTAGT
TTCAAGAATTTGGGTATATGACTAACTTCTGAGTGTTCCTTGATGCATATTTGTGATGAGACAAATGTTT
GTTCTATGTTTTAGGTTGGGGAAGGCTCTCCAGGAAGCTCATCAACGGCATCCGCGACAAGCAATCCGGC
AAGACTATACTGGACTTTCTCAAATCCGACGGTTTTGCGAATCGGAACTTCATGCAGCTTATTCACGATG
ACTCACTGACCTTCAAAGAAGATATCCAGAAGGCCCAAGTGTCAGGTCAGGGCGATAGCCTTCACGAACA
CATAGCCAACCTGGCTGGATCGCCAGCTATAAAGAAGGGCATACTGCAGACAGTGAAGGTTGTGGATGAG
CTGGTGAAGGTAAGTTCTGCATTTGGTTATGCTCCTTGCATTTTAGGTGTTCGTCGCACTTCCATTTCCA
TGAATAGCTAAGATTTTTTTTCTCTGCATTCATTCTTCTTGCCTCAGTTCTAACTGTTTGTGGTATTTTT
GTTTTAATTATTGCTACAGGTCATGGGCCGCCATAAGCCGGAGAACATCGTCATCGAGATGGCGAGGGAA
AACCAGACGACTCAGAAAGGGCAGAAGAACTCACGGGAGCGCATGAAGCGGATAGAGGAAGGCATCAAGG
AGCTTGGGAGTCAGATTCTGAAAGAGCACCCAGTCGAAAATACTCAACTCCAGAACGAGAAGCTGTACCT
CTATTACCTCCAGAATGGGAGAGATATGTACGTCGACCAAGAGCTCGACATTAACAGACTCTCCGACTAT
GATGTGGATCACATTGTCCCTCAATCTTTCCTGAAGGACGATAGTATTGACAACAAGGTAAAGCAACTGT
GTTTTAATCAATTTCTTGTCAGGATATATGGATTATAACTTAATTTTTGAGAAATCTGTAGTATTTGGCG
TGAAATGAGTTTGCTTTTTGGTTTCTCCCGTGTTATAGGTCCTTACGCGCTCAGACAAGAACCGCGGAAA
ATCCGACAATGTACCCAGCGAGGAGGTTGTGAAGAAGATGAAGAACTATTGGAGGCAGCTTTTGAATGCT
AAGCTCATAACCCAACGGAAATTCGACAATCTCACGAAGGCAGAAAGGGGCGGACTGTCTGAGCTCGACA
AAGCCGGCTTCATCAAGCGCCAGTTGGTTGAAACTCGTCAGATTACGAAACATGTGGCCCAGATACTCGA
TTCGCGTATGAATACGAAGTATGATGAGAATGACAAACTTATCAGGGAGGTAAAGGTAAAGTTTCCAACT
TTCCTTTACCATATCAAACTAAAGTTCGAAACTTTTTATTTGATCAACTTCAAGGCCACCCGATCTTTCT
ATTCCTGATTAATTTGTGATGAATCCATATTGACTTTTGATGGTTACGCAGGTGATCACCCTCAAGAGCA
AACTGGTTAGTGACTTCCGGAAGGACTTCCAGTTTTACAAGGTTCGCGAGATCAACAACTACCATCATGC
CCATGACGCCTACCTGAACGCCGTTGTTGGCACTGCTCTCATCAAGAAGTATCCGAAACTGGAGTCTGAG
TTTGTGTACGGGGATTACAAGGTGTACGACGTTAGGAAGATGATCGCGAAGTCAGAACAAGAGATCGGCA
AGGCTACCGCGAAATACTTCTTTTACTCGAATATCATGAACTTCTTCAAGACAGAGATCACTCTGGCGAA
TGGTGAAATCCGGAAGAGGCCTCTGATCGAGACAAATGGCGAAACAGGTCTGTCTTTCCTATTTCATATG
TTTAATCCTAGGAATTTGATCAATTGATTGTATGTATGTCGATCCCAAGACTTTCTTGTTCACTTATATC
TTAACTCTCTCTTTGCTGTTTCTTGCAGGTGAGATTGTCTGGGATAAGGGCAGGGATTTTGCGACTGTGC
GTAAGGTTCTCAGCATGCCCCAAGTCAACATAGTCAAGAAAACGGAGGTTCAAACCGGTGGTTTCTCCAA
GGAGTCCATTCTCCCTAAGCGCAACTCCGACAAACTGATTGCGAGGAAGAAGGATTGGGATCCGAAGAAA
TACGGAGGCTTTGATAGCCCTACCGTGGCATACAGCGTACTGGTAGTGGCCAAGGTGGAGAAGGGCAAGA
GCAAGAAACTGAAAAGCGTCAAGGAACTGCTTGGAATTACCATAATGGAAAGGTCCTCGTTCGAGAAGAA
TCCGATCGACTTCCTCGAGGCTAAAGGTAAAATATTGGATGCCAGACGATATTCTTTCTTTTGATTTGTA
ACTTTTTCCTGTCAAGGTCGATAAATTTTATTTTTTTTGGTAAAAGGTCGATAATTTTTTTTTGGAGCCA
TTATGTAATTTTCCTAATTAACTGAACCAAAATTATACAAACCAGGTTACAAAGAGGTGAAGAAAGACCT
CATTATCAAACTGCCCAAGTATTCGCTTTTCGAATTGGAAAATGGCAGAAAACGCATGCTGGCATCTGCC
GGAGAACTGCAGAAGGGCAACGAGCTGGCATTGCCCAGTAAGTACGTCAACTTCCTGTACTTGGCCTCAC
ACTATGAGAAGCTGAAGGGGTCACCAGAGGACAACGAGCAGAAGCAGTTGTTTGTCGAGCAGCACAAGCA
CTATCTTGATGAGATCATAGAGCAGATCAGCGAATTTTCCAAGCGGGTCATTCTTGCAGACGCTAACCTC
GATAAGGTAAGGACTTCTCATGAATATTAGTGGCAGATTAGTGTTGTTAAAGTCTTTGGTTAGATAATCG
ATGCCTCCTAATTGTCCATGTTTTACTGGTTTTCTACAATTAAAGGTGCTTTCCGCGTACAACAAGCACA
GAGATAAGCCGATAAGGGAACAAGCGGAAAACATCATCCACCTGTTCACACTGACCAATCTGGGAGCCCC
AGCAGCCTTTAAGTACTTCGATACCACTATCGACAGAAAGCGCTACACATCAACCAAGGAAGTGTTGGAC
GCTACCCTTATTCACCAATCTATTACAGGGCTCTATGAGACAAGGATAGATCTGTCGCAGTTGGGTGGTG
ACTCTAGGGCTGACCCAAAGAAGAAGCGTAAAGTCTGAGCTTGATCCTCTAGAGTCAAGCAGATCGTTCA
AACATTTGGCAATAAAGTTTCTTAAGATTGAATCCTGTTGCCGGTCTTGCGATGATTATCATATAATTTC
TGTTGAATTACGTTAAGCATGTAATAATTAACATGTAATGCATGACGTTATTTATGAGATGGGTTTTTAT
GATTAGAGTCCCGCAATTATACATTTAATACGCGATAGAAAACAAAATATAGCGCGCAAACTAGGATAAA
TTATCGCGCGCGGTGTCATCTATGTTACTAGATCGACGCTACTATTGTCTTCGCAGCTGGCACGACAGGT
TTCCCGACTGGAAAGCGGGCAGTGAGCGCAACGCAATTAATGTGAGTTAGCTCACTCATTAGGCACCCCA
GGCTTTACACTTTATGCTTCCGGCTCGTATGTTGTGTGGAATTGTGAGCGGATAACAATTTCACACAGGA
AACAGCTATGACCATGATTACGCCAAGCTTGCATGCCTGCAGGTCGACTCTAGAGGATCCCCGGGTACCG
AGCTCGAATTCACTGGCCGTCGTTTTACAACGTCGTGACTGGGAAAACCCTGGCGTTACCCAACTTAATC
GCCTTGCAGCACATCCCCCTTTCGCCAGCTGGCGTAATAGCGAAGAGGCCCGCACCGATCGCCCTTCCCA
ACAGTTGCGCAGCCTGAATGGCGAATGGCGCCTGATGCGGTATTTTCTCCTTACGCATCTGTGCGGTATT
TCACACCGCATATGGTGCACTCTCAGTACAATCTGCTCTGATGCCGCATAGTTAAGCCAGCCCCGACACC
CGCCAACACCCGCTGACGCGCCCTGACGGGCTTGTCTGCTCCCGGCATCCGCTTACAGACAAGCTGTGAC
GAAGACAA
Features (pLannotate 1.2.2; 23 found; start..end, strand, type, name):
     36..60      +  misc_feature   RB T-DNA repeat: right border repeat from nopaline C58 T-DNA
    175..4781    +  misc_feature   pRi replicator region: replicator region from Agrobacterium plasmid pRiA 4b
   4788..4892    +  promoter       AmpR promoter: bla
   4893..5687    +  CDS            KanR: aminoglycoside phosphotransferase; aphA-3; confers resistance to kanamycin
   5858..6446    +  rep_origin     ori: high-copy-number ColE1/pMB1/pBR322/pUC origin of replication
   6582..6606    +  misc_feature   LB T-DNA repeat: left border repeat from nopaline C58 T-DNA
   6771..6950    +  promoter       NOS promoter: nopaline synthase promoter
   6986..7041    +  misc_feature   TMV Ω: translational enhancer from the tobacco mosaic virus 5'-leader sequence (Gallie et al., 1988)
   7043..7591    +  CDS            bar: PAT_STRHY - Experimental evidence at protein level: Swiss-Prot protein existence level 1. Inactivates phosphinothricin (PPT) by transfer of an acetyl group from acetyl CoA. Can also acetylate demethylphosphinothricin but not PTT or glutamate. This enzyme is an effector of phosphinothricin tripeptide (PTT or bialaphos) resistance. From Streptomyces hygroscopicus. Introduced by genetic manipulation and expressed in glufosinate-tolerant maize by Dekalb Genetics.
   7602..8309    +  terminator     OCS terminator: octopine synthase terminator
   8361..8732    +  CDS            HST (fragment): HSTC_ARATH - Also known as HPT2, VTE2-2. Experimental evidence at protein level: Swiss-Prot protein existence level 1. Involved in the synthesis of plastoquinone-9. Can use both homogentisic acid and 2,5-dihydroxyphenylacetic acid gamma-lactone as prenyl acceptors, and solanesyl diphosphate > farnesyl diphosphate > geranylgeranyl diphosphate >> phytyl diphosphate as prenyl donors. Do not catalyze the decardoxylation of homogentisate uncoupled from prenylation. From Arabidopsis thaliana (Mouse-ear cress).
   8884..8967    +  CDS            HST (fragment): HSTC_ARATH - Also known as HPT2, VTE2-2. Experimental evidence at protein level: Swiss-Prot protein existence level 1. Involved in the synthesis of plastoquinone-9. Can use both homogentisic acid and 2,5-dihydroxyphenylacetic acid gamma-lactone as prenyl acceptors, and solanesyl diphosphate > farnesyl diphosphate > geranylgeranyl diphosphate >> phytyl diphosphate as prenyl donors. Do not catalyze the decardoxylation of homogentisate uncoupled from prenylation. From Arabidopsis thaliana (Mouse-ear cress).
   9233..9307    +  CDS            HST (fragment): HSTC_ARATH - Also known as HPT2, VTE2-2. Experimental evidence at protein level: Swiss-Prot protein existence level 1. Involved in the synthesis of plastoquinone-9. Can use both homogentisic acid and 2,5-dihydroxyphenylacetic acid gamma-lactone as prenyl acceptors, and solanesyl diphosphate > farnesyl diphosphate > geranylgeranyl diphosphate >> phytyl diphosphate as prenyl donors. Do not catalyze the decardoxylation of homogentisate uncoupled from prenylation. From Arabidopsis thaliana (Mouse-ear cress).
  10042..10320   +  CDS            cas9 (fragment): CAS9_STRMU - Also known as csn1. Experimental evidence at protein level: Swiss-Prot protein existence level 1. CRISPR (clustered regularly interspaced short palindromic repeat) is an adaptive immune system that provides protection against mobile genetic elements (viruses, transposable elements and conjugative plasmids). CRISPR clusters contain spacers, sequences complementary to antecedent mobile elements, and target invading nucleic acids. CRISPR clusters are transcribed and processed into CRISPR RNA (crRNA). In type II CRISPR systems correct processing of pre-crRNA requires a trans- encoded
  14119..14430   +  CDS            cas9 (fragment): CAS9_LISIN - Also known as csn1. Experimental evidence at protein level: Swiss-Prot protein existence level 1. CRISPR (clustered regularly interspaced short palindromic repeat) is an adaptive immune system that provides protection against mobile genetic elements (viruses, transposable elements and conjugative plasmids). CRISPR clusters contain spacers, sequences complementary to antecedent mobile elements, and target invading nucleic acids. CRISPR clusters are transcribed and processed into CRISPR RNA (crRNA). In type II CRISPR systems correct processing of pre-crRNA requires a trans- encoded
  15812..16064   +  terminator     NOS terminator: nopaline synthase terminator and poly(A) signal
  16083..16125   +  CDS            lacI (fragment): lac repressor; lacI; The lac repressor binds to the lac operator to inhibit transcription in E. coli. This inhibition can be relieved by adding lactose or isopropyl-β-D-thiogalactopyranoside (IPTG).
  16138..16159   +  protein_bind   CAP binding site: CAP binding activates transcription in the presence of cAMP. E. coli catabolite activator protein
  16174..16204   +  promoter       lac promoter: promoter for the E. coli lac operon
  16208..16230   +  protein_bind   lac operator (fragment): The lac repressor binds to the lac operator to inhibit transcription in E. coli. This inhibition can be relieved by adding lactose or isopropyl-β-D-thiogalactopyranoside (IPTG). lac repressor encoded by lacI
  16265..16321   -  misc_feature   MCS: pUC18/19 multiple cloning site
  16318..16475   +  CDS            lacZα (fragment): LacZα fragment of β-galactosidase; lacZ fragment
  16481..16580   -  misc_feature   bom (fragment): basis of mobility region from pBR322
