[The description below was written by a language model from this plasmid's Addgene catalogue record and pLannotate feature annotations shown in this document.]
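Description:
pAGM65893 is a binary T-DNA vector for plant genome editing, supplied as an empty Level 2 acceptor in a modular (Golden Gate/MoClo-style) cloning system and built on the pAGM37443 backbone. It is meant to receive one or several guide RNA transcription units, while the other components needed for editing are already in place. The sequenced plasmid is about 16.7 kb. Outside the T-DNA it carries a high-copy ColE1/pUC-type origin for propagation in E. coli, the pRi replicator region from plasmid pRiA4b for maintenance in Agrobacterium, and an aphA-3 kanamycin resistance gene driven by the bla promoter.

Between the nopaline-type left and right border repeats, the first unit is a plant selection cassette: the NOS promoter and the TMV Ω translational enhancer drive the bar gene, followed by the OCS terminator. The bar gene encodes phosphinothricin acetyltransferase and confers resistance to glufosinate/bialaphos herbicides. Next comes the Cas9 cassette, ending in the NOS terminator. The automated annotation detects only scattered Cas9 fragments across a span of several kilobases, which fits the associated publication's description of a Cas9 gene interrupted by multiple introns. The record does not name the Cas9 promoter. The region upstream of Cas9 gives partial matches to the Arabidopsis HST gene, which may reflect genomic sequence within a plant-derived promoter fragment, but this is not stated.

Downstream of Cas9 lies a lac promoter/operator–lacZα cassette with a pUC-type multiple cloning site. In vectors of this kind it typically serves as a blue/white screening placeholder that the guide RNA modules replace. The finished construct would be delivered by Agrobacterium-mediated transformation, with herbicide selection of edited plants.
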