Addgene plasmid #153216: pAGM65893
Purpose: (Empty Backbone) Level 2 cloning vector for one or several guide RNAs, already contains Cas9, Bar selection cassette
Depositing lab: Sylvestre Marillonnet. Depositing organization: Leibniz Institute of Plant Biochemistry (IPB). Publication: High-efficiency genome editing in plants mediated by a Cas9 gene containing multiple introns. Grutzner R, Martin P, Horn C, Mortensen S, Cram EJ, Lee-Parsons CWT, Stuttmann J, Marillonnet S. Plant Commun. 2020 Nov 23;2(2):100135. doi: 10.1016/j.xplc.2020.100135. eCollection 2021 Mar 8. PubMed 33898975.
Backbone
  Vector backbone: pAGM37443
  Backbone manufacturer: Marillonnet, IPB
  Backbone size (bp): 6674
  Vector type: Plant Expression, CRISPR
Growth in bacteria
  Bacterial resistance: Kanamycin, 50 μg/mL
  Growth temperature: 37°C
  Growth strain: DH5alpha ; DH10B
  Copy number: High Copy
Gene/Insert
  Gene/Insert name: None
Terms and licenses: Academic/Nonprofit Terms; Industry Terms: Not Available to Industry
Depositor comments: Please visit https://www.biorxiv.org/content/10.1101/2020.04.03.023036v1 for bioRxiv preprint.
How to cite: pAGM65893 was a gift from Sylvestre Marillonnet (Addgene plasmid # 153216 ; http://n2t.net/addgene:153216 ; RRID:Addgene_153216)
